>Addgene plasmid #176143 | pLV-Hygro-EF1a-EGFP-PolB-T2A-Myc-SIRT6(PAMmut-R65A) | addgene full sequence | sequence record 353151 | Addgene NGS Result
AATGTAGTCTTATGCAATACTCTTGTAGTCTTGCAACATGGTAACGATGAGTTAGCAACATGCCTTACAA
GGAGAGAAAAAGCACCGTGCATGCCGATTGGTGGAAGTAAGGTGGTACGATCGTGCCTTATTAGGAAGGC
AACAGACGGGTCTGACATGGATTGGACGAACCACTGAATTGCCGCATTGCAGAGATATTGTATTTAAGTG
CCTAGCTCGATACATAAACGGGTCTCTCTGGTTAGACCAGATCTGAGCCTGGGAGCTCTCTGGCTAACTA
GGGAACCCACTGCTTAAGCCTCAATAAAGCTTGCCTTGAGTGCTTCAAGTAGTGTGTGCCCGTCTGTTGT
GTGACTCTGGTAACTAGAGATCCCTCAGACCCTTTTAGTCAGTGTGGAAAATCTCTAGCAGTGGCGCCCG
AACAGGGACTTGAAAGCGAAAGGGAAACCAGAGGAGCTCTCTCGACGCAGGACTCGGCTTGCTGAAGCGC
GCACGGCAAGAGGCGAGGGGCGGCGACTGGTGAGTACGCCAAAAATTTTGACTAGCGGAGGCTAGAAGGA
GAGAGATGGGTGCGAGAGCGTCAGTATTAAGCGGGGGAGAATTAGATCGCGATGGGAAAAAATTCGGTTA
AGGCCAGGGGGAAAGAAAAAATATAAATTAAAACATATAGTATGGGCAAGCAGGGAGCTAGAACGATTCG
CAGTTAATCCTGGCCTGTTAGAAACATCAGAAGGCTGTAGACAAATACTGGGACAGCTACAACCATCCCT
TCAGACAGGATCAGAAGAACTTAGATCATTATATAATACAGTAGCAACCCTCTATTGTGTGCATCAAAGG
ATAGAGATAAAAGACACCAAGGAAGCTTTAGACAAGATAGAGGAAGAGCAAAACAAAAGTAAGACCACCG
CACAGCAAGCGGCCGCTGATCTTCAGACCTGGAGGAGGAGATATGAGGGACAATTGGAGAAGTGAATTAT
ATAAATATAAAGTAGTAAAAATTGAACCATTAGGAGTAGCACCCACCAAGGCAAAGAGAAGAGTGGTGCA
GAGAGAAAAAAGAGCAGTGGGAATAGGAGCTTTGTTCCTTGGGTTCTTGGGAGCAGCAGGAAGCACTATG
GGCGCAGCGTCAATGACGCTGACGGTACAGGCCAGACAATTATTGTCTGGTATAGTGCAGCAGCAGAACA
ATTTGCTGAGGGCTATTGAGGCGCAACAGCATCTGTTGCAACTCACAGTCTGGGGCATCAAGCAGCTCCA
GGCAAGAATCCTGGCTGTGGAAAGATACCTAAAGGATCAACAGCTCCTGGGGATTTGGGGTTGCTCTGGA
AAACTCATTTGCACCACTGCTGTGCCTTGGAATGCTAGTTGGAGTAATAAATCTCTGGAACAGATTTGGA
ATCACACGACCTGGATGGAGTGGGACAGAGAAATTAACAATTACACAAGCTTAATACACTCCTTAATTGA
AGAATCGCAAAACCAGCAAGAAAAGAATGAACAAGAATTATTGGAATTAGATAAATGGGCAAGTTTGTGG
AATTGGTTTAACATAACAAATTGGCTGTGGTATATAAAATTATTCATAATGATAGTAGGAGGCTTGGTAG
GTTTAAGAATAGTTTTTGCTGTACTTTCTATAGTGAATAGAGTTAGGCAGGGATATTCACCATTATCGTT
TCAGACCCACCTCCCAACCCCGAGGGGACCCGACAGGCCCGAAGGAATAGAAGAAGAAGGTGGAGAGAGA
GACAGAGACAGATCCATTCGATTAGTGAACGGATCTCGACGGTATCGCTAGCTTTTAAAAGAAAAGGGGG
GATTGGGGGGTACAGTGCAGGGGAAAGAATAGTAGACATAATAGCAACAGACATACAAACTAAAGAATTA
CAAAAACAAATTACAAAAATTCAAAATTTTACTAGTGATTATCGGATCAACTTTGTATAGAAAAGTTGGG
CTCCGGTGCCCGTCAGTGGGCAGAGCGCACATCGCCCACAGTCCCCGAGAAGTTGGGGGGAGGGGTCGGC
AATTGAACCGGTGCCTAGAGAAGGTGGCGCGGGGTAAACTGGGAAAGTGATGTCGTGTACTGGCTCCGCC
TTTTTCCCGAGGGTGGGGGAGAACCGTATATAAGTGCAGTAGTCGCCGTGAACGTTCTTTTTCGCAACGG
GTTTGCCGCCAGAACACAGGTAAGTGCCGTGTGTGGTTCCCGCGGGCCTGGCCTCTTTACGGGTTATGGC
CCTTGCGTGCCTTGAATTACTTCCACCTGGCTGCAGTACGTGATTCTTGATCCCGAGCTTCGGGTTGGAA
GTGGGTGGGAGAGTTCGAGGCCTTGCGCTTAAGGAGCCCCTTCGCCTCGTGCTTGAGTTGAGGCCTGGCC
TGGGCGCTGGGGCCGCCGCGTGCGAATCTGGTGGCACCTTCGCGCCTGTCTCGCTGCTTTCGATAAGTCT
CTAGCCATTTAAAATTTTTGATGACCTGCTGCGACGCTTTTTTTCTGGCAAGATAGTCTTGTAAATGCGG
GCCAAGATCTGCACACTGGTATTTCGGTTTTTGGGGCCGCGGGCGGCGACGGGGCCCGTGCGTCCCAGCG
CACATGTTCGGCGAGGCGGGGCCTGCGAGCGCGGCCACCGAGAATCGGACGGGGGTAGTCTCAAGCTGGC
CGGCCTGCTCTGGTGCCTGGTCTCGCGCCGCCGTGTATCGCCCCGCCCTGGGCGGCAAGGCTGGCCCGGT
CGGCACCAGTTGCGTGAGCGGAAAGATGGCCGCTTCCCGGCCCTGCTGCAGGGAGCTCAAAATGGAGGAC
GCGGCGCTCGGGAGAGCGGGCGGGTGAGTCACCCACACAAAGGAAAAGGGCCTTTCCGTCCTCAGCCGTC
GCTTCATGTGACTCCACGGAGTACCGGGCGCCGTCCAGGCACCTCGATTAGTTCTCGAGCTTTTGGAGTA
CGTCGTCTTTAGGTTGGGGGGAGGGGTTTTATGCGATGGAGTTTCCCCACACTGAGTGGGTGGAGACTGA
AGTTAGGCCAGCTTGGCACTTGATGTAATTCTCCTTGGAATTTGCCCTTTTTGAGTTTGGATCTTGGTTC
ATTCTCAAGCCTCAGACAGTGGTTCAAAGTTTTTTTCTTCCATTTCAGGTGTCGTGACAAGTTTGTACAA
AAAAGCAGGCTGCCACCATGGTGAGCAAGGGCGAGGAGCTGTTCACCGGGGTGGTGCCCATCCTGGTCGA
GCTGGACGGCGACGTAAACGGCCACAAGTTCAGCGTGTCCGGCGAGGGCGAGGGCGATGCCACCTACGGC
AAGCTGACCCTGAAGTTCATCTGCACCACCGGCAAGCTGCCCGTGCCCTGGCCCACCCTCGTGACCACCC
TGACCTACGGCGTGCAGTGCTTCAGCCGCTACCCCGACCACATGAAGCAGCACGACTTCTTCAAGTCCGC
CATGCCCGAAGGCTACGTCCAGGAGCGCACCATCTTCTTCAAGGACGACGGCAACTACAAGACCCGCGCC
GAGGTGAAGTTCGAGGGCGACACCCTGGTGAACCGCATCGAGCTGAAGGGCATCGACTTCAAGGAGGACG
GCAACATCCTGGGGCACAAGCTGGAGTACAACTACAACAGCCACAACGTCTATATCATGGCCGACAAGCA
GAAGAACGGCATCAAGGTGAACTTCAAGATCCGCCACAACATCGAGGACGGCAGCGTGCAGCTCGCCGAC
CACTACCAGCAGAACACCCCCATCGGCGACGGCCCCGTGCTGCTGCCCGACAACCACTACCTGAGCACCC
AGTCCGCCCTGAGCAAAGACCCCAACGAGAAGCGCGATCACATGGTCCTGCTGGAGTTCGTGACCGCCGC
CGGGATCACTCTCGGCATGGACGAGCTGTACAAG
[1005 nt withheld, positions 3885-4889]
GGAAGCGGAGAGGGCAGGGGAAGTCTTCTAACATGCGGGGACGTGGAGGAAAATCCCGGCCCCATGTCGG
TGAATTACGCAGCAGGGCTGTCGCCGTACGCGGACAAGGGCAAGTGCGGCCTCCCGGAGATCTTCGACCC
CCCGGAGGAGCTGGAGCGGAAGGTGTGGGAACTGGCGAGGCTGGTCTGGCAGTCTTCCAGTGTGGTGTTC
CACACGGGTGCCGGCATCAGCACTGCCTCTGGCATCCCCGACTTCGCGGGTCCCCACGGAGTCTGGACCA
TGGAGGAGCGAGGTCTGGCCCCCAAGTTCGACACCACCTTTGAGAGCGCGCGGCCCACGCAGACCCACAT
GGCGCTGGTGCAGCTGGAGCGCGTGGGCCTCCTCCGCTTCCTGGTCAGCCAGAACGTGGACGGGCTCCAT
GTGCGCTCAGGCTTCCCCAGGGACAAACTGGCAGAGCTCCACGGGAACATGTTTGTGGAAGAATGTGCCA
AGTGTAAGACGCAGTACGTCCGAGACACAGTCGTGGGCACCATGGGCCTGAAGGCCACGGGCCGGCTCTG
CACCGTGGCTAAGGCAAGGGGGCTGCGAGCCTGCAGGGGAGAGCTGAGGGACACCATCCTAGACTGGGAG
GACTCCCTGCCCGACCGGGACCTGGCACTCGCCGATGAGGCCAGCAGGAACGCCGACCTGTCCATCACGC
TGGGTACATCGCTGCAGATCCGGCCCAGCGGGAACCTGCCGCTGGCTACCAAGCGCCGGGGAGGCCGCCT
GGTCATCGTCAACCTGCAGCCCACCAAGCACGACCGCCATGCTGACCTCCGCATCCATGGCTACGTTGAC
GAGGTCATGACCCGGCTCATGAAGCACCTGGGGCTGGAGATCCCCGCCTGGGACGGCCCCCGTGTGCTGG
AGAGGGCGCTGCCACCCCTGCCCCGCCCGCCCACCCCCAAGCTGGAGCCCAAGGAGGAATCTCCCACCCG
GATCAACGGCTCTATCCCCGCCGGCCCCAAGCAGGAGCCCTGCGCCCAGCACAACGGCTCAGAGCCCGCC
AGCCCCAAACGGGAGCGGCCCACCAGCCCTGCCCCCCACAGACCCCCCAAAAGGGTGAAGGCCAAGGCGG
TCCCCAGCTGAACCCAGCTTTCTTGTACAAAGTGGTGATAATCGAATTCCGATAATCAACCTCTGGATTA
CAAAATTTGTGAAAGATTGACTGGTATTCTTAACTATGTTGCTCCTTTTACGCTATGTGGATACGCTGCT
TTAATGCCTTTGTATCATGCTATTGCTTCCCGTATGGCTTTCATTTTCTCCTCCTTGTATAAATCCTGGT
TGCTGTCTCTTTATGAGGAGTTGTGGCCCGTTGTCAGGCAACGTGGCGTGGTGTGCACTGTGTTTGCTGA
CGCAACCCCCACTGGTTGGGGCATTGCCACCACCTGTCAGCTCCTTTCCGGGACTTTCGCTTTCCCCCTC
CCTATTGCCACGGCGGAACTCATCGCCGCCTGCCTTGCCCGCTGCTGGACAGGGGCTCGGCTGTTGGGCA
CTGACAATTCCGTGGTGTTGTCGGGGAAGCTGACGTCCTTTCCATGGCTGCTCGCCTGTGTTGCCACCTG
GATTCTGCGCGGGACGTCCTTCTGCTACGTCCCTTCGGCCCTCAATCCAGCGGACCTTCCTTCCCGCGGC
CTGCTGCCGGCTCTGCGGCCTCTTCCGCGTCTTCGCCTTCGCCCTCAGACGAGTCGGATCTCCCTTTGGG
CCGCCTCCCCGCATCGGGAATTCCCGCGGTTCGAATTCTACCGGGTAGGGGAGGCGCTTTTCCCAAGGCA
GTCTGGAGCATGCGCTTTAGCAGCCCCGCTGGGCACTTGGCGCTACACAAGTGGCCTCTGGCCTCGCACA
CATTCCACATCCACCGGTAGGCGCCAACCGGCTCCGTTCTTTGGTGGCCCCTTCGCGCCACCTTCTACTC
CTCCCCTAGTCAGGAAGTTCCCCCCCGCCCCGCAGCTCGCGTCGTGCAGGACGTGACAAATGGAAGTAGC
ACGTCTCACTAGTCTCGTGCAGATGGACAGCACCGCTGAGCAATGGAAGCGGGTAGGCCTTTGGGGCAGC
GGCCAATAGCAGCTTTGCTCCTTCGCTTTCTGGGCTCAGAGGCTGGGAAGGGGTGGGTCCGGGGGCGGGC
TCAGGGGCGGGCTCAGGGGCGGGGCGGGCGCCCGAAGGTCCTCCGGAGGCCCGGCATTCTGCACGCTTCA
AAAGCGCACGTCTGCCGCGCTGTTCTCCTCTTCCTCATCTCCGGGCCTTTCGACCTCACGTGGCCACCAT
GAAAAAGCCTGAACTCACCGCGACGTCTGTCGAGAAGTTTCTGATCGAAAAGTTCGACAGCGTCTCCGAC
CTGATGCAGCTCTCGGAGGGCGAAGAATCTCGTGCTTTCAGCTTCGATGTAGGAGGGCGTGGATATGTCC
TGCGGGTAAATAGCTGCGCCGATGGTTTCTACAAAGATCGTTATGTTTATCGGCACTTTGCATCGGCCGC
GCTCCCGATTCCGGAAGTGCTTGACATTGGGGAATTTAGCGAGAGCCTGACCTATTGCATCTCCCGCCGT
GCACAGGGTGTCACGTTGCAAGACCTGCCTGAAACCGAACTGCCCGCTGTTCTGCAGCCGGTCGCGGAGG
CCATGGATGCGATCGCTGCGGCCGATCTTAGCCAGACGAGCGGGTTCGGCCCATTCGGACCGCAAGGAAT
CGGTCAATACACTACATGGCGTGATTTCATATGCGCGATTGCTGATCCCCATGTGTATCACTGGCAAACT
GTGATGGACGACACCGTCAGTGCGTCCGTCGCGCAGGCTCTCGATGAGCTGATGCTTTGGGCCGAGGACT
GCCCCGAAGTCCGGCACCTCGTGCACGCGGATTTCGGCTCCAACAATGTCCTGACGGACAATGGCCGCAT
AACAGCGGTCATTGACTGGAGCGAGGCGATGTTCGGGGATTCCCAATACGAGGTCGCCAACATCTTCTTC
TGGAGGCCGTGGTTGGCTTGTATGGAGCAGCAGACGCGCTACTTCGAGCGGAGGCATCCGGAGCTTGCAG
GATCGCCGCGGCTCCGGGCGTATATGCTCCGCATTGGTCTTGACCAACTCTATCAGAGCTTGGTTGACGG
CAATTTCGATGATGCAGCTTGGGCGCAGGGTCGATGCGACGCAATCGTCCGATCCGGAGCCGGGACTGTC
GGGCGTACACAAATCGCCCGCAGAAGCGCGGCCGTCTGGACCGATGGCTGTGTAGAAGTACTCGCCGATA
GTGGAAACCGACGCCCCAGCACTCGTCCGAGGGCAAAGGAATAGGGTACCTTTAAGACCAATGACTTACA
AGGCAGCTGTAGATCTTAGCCACTTTTTAAAAGAAAAGGGGGGACTGGAAGGGCTAATTCACTCCCAACG
AAGACAAGATCTGCTTTTTGCTTGTACTGGGTCTCTCTGGTTAGACCAGATCTGAGCCTGGGAGCTCTCT
GGCTAACTAGGGAACCCACTGCTTAAGCCTCAATAAAGCTTGCCTTGAGTGCTTCAAGTAGTGTGTGCCC
GTCTGTTGTGTGACTCTGGTAACTAGAGATCCCTCAGACCCTTTTAGTCAGTGTGGAAAATCTCTAGCAG
TAGTAGTTCATGTCATCTTATTATTCAGTATTTATAACTTGCAAAGAAATGAATATCAGAGAGTGAGAGG
AACTTGTTTATTGCAGCTTATAATGGTTACAAATAAAGCAATAGCATCACAAATTTCACAAATAAAGCAT
TTTTTTCACTGCATTCTAGTTGTGGTTTGTCCAAACTCATCAATGTATCTTATCATGTCTGGCTCTAGCT
ATCCCGCCCCTAACTCCGCCCATCCCGCCCCTAACTCCGCCCAGTTCCGCCCATTCTCCGCCCCATGGCT
GACTAATTTTTTTTATTTATGCAGAGGCCGAGGCCGCCTCGGCCTCTGAGCTATTCCAGAAGTAGTGAGG
AGGCTTTTTTGGAGGCCTAGGGACGTACCCAATTCGCCCTATAGTGAGTCGTATTACGCGCGCTCACTGG
CCGTCGTTTTACAACGTCGTGACTGGGAAAACCCTGGCGTTACCCAACTTAATCGCCTTGCAGCACATCC
CCCTTTCGCCAGCTGGCGTAATAGCGAAGAGGCCCGCACCGATCGCCCTTCCCAACAGTTGCGCAGCCTG
AATGGCGAATGGG
[124 nt withheld, positions 9103-9226]
C
[91 nt withheld, positions 9228-9318]
A
[49 nt withheld, positions 9320-9368]
CCTTTGACGTTGGAGTCCACGTTCTTT
[37 nt withheld, positions 9396-9432]
ACCCTATCTCGGTCTATTCTTTTGATTTATAAGGGATTTTGCCGATTTCGGCCTATTGGTTAAAAAATGA
GCTGATTTAACAAAAATTTAACGCGAATTTTAACAAAATATTAACGCTTACAATTTAGGTGGCACTTTTC
GGGGAAATGTGCGCGGAACCCCTATTTGTTTATTTTTCTAAATACATTCAAATATGTATCCGCTCATGAG
ACAATAACCCTGATAAATGCTTCAATAATATTGAAAAAGGAAGAGTATGAGTATTCAACATTTCCGTGTC
GCCCTTATTCCCTTTTTTGCGGCATTTTGCCTTCCTGTTTTTGCTCACCCAGAAACGCTGGTGAAAGTAA
AAGATGCTGAAGATCAGTTGGGTGCACGAGTGGGTTACATCGAACTGGATCTCAACAGCGGTAAGATCCT
TGAGAGTTTTCGCCCCGAAGAACGTTTTCCAATGATGAGCACTTTTAAAGTTCTGCTATGTGGCGCGGTA
TTATCCCGTATTGACGCCGGGCAAGAGCAACTCGGTCGCCGCATACACTATTCTCAGAATGACTTGGTTG
AGTACTCACCAGTCACAGAAAAGCATCTTACGGATGGCATGACAGTAAGAGAATTATGCAGTGCTGCCAT
AACCATGAGTGATAACACTGCGGCCAACTTACTTCTGACAACGATCGGAGGACCGAAGGAGCTAACCGCT
TTTTTGCACAACATGGGGGATCATGTAACTCGCCTTGATCGTTGGGAACCGGAGCTGAATGAAGCCATAC
CAAACGACGAGCGTGACACCACGATGCCTGTAGCAATGGCAACAACGTTGCGCAAACTATTAACTGGCGA
ACTACTTACTCTAGCTTCCCGGCAACAATTAATAGACTGGATGGAGGCGGATAAAGTTGCAGGACCACTT
CTGCGCTCGGCCCTTCCGGCTGGCTGGTTTATTGCTGATAAATCTGGAGCCGGTGAGCGTGGGTCTCGCG
GTATCATTGCAGCACTGGGGCCAGATGGTAAGCCCTCCCGTATCGTAGTTATCTACACGACGGGGAGTCA
GGCAACTATGGATGAACGAAATAGACAGATCGCTGAGATAGGTGCCTCACTGATTAAGCATTGGTAACTG
TCAGACCAAGTTTACTCATATATACTTTAGATTGATTTAAAACTTCATTTTTAATTTAAAAGGATCTAGG
TGAAGATCCTTTTTGATAATCTCATGACCAAAATCCCTTAACGTGAGTTTTCGTTCCACTGAGCGTCAGA
CCCCGTAGAAAAGATCAAAGGATCTTCTTGAGATCCTTTTTTTCTGCGCGTAATCTGCTGCTTGCAAACA
AAAAAACCACCGCTACCAGCGGTGGTTTGTTTGCCGGATCAAGAGCTACCAACTCTTTTTCCGAAGGTAA
CTGGCTTCAGCAGAGCGCAGATACCAAATACTGTTCTTCTAGTGTAGCCGTAGTTAGGCCACCACTTCAA
GAACTCTGTAGCACCGCCTACATACCTCGCTCTGCTAATCCTGTTACCAGTGGCTGCTGCCAGTGGCGAT
AAGTCGTGTCTTACCGGGTTGGACTCAAGACGATAGTTACCGGATAAGGCGCAGCGGTCGGGCTGAACGG
GGGGTTCGTGCACACAGCCCAGCTTGGAGCGAACGACCTACACCGAACTGAGATACCTACAGCGTGAGCT
ATGAGAAAGCGCCACGCTTCCCGAAGAGAGAAAGGCGGACAGGTATCCGGTAAGCGGCAGGGTCGGAACA
GGAGAGCGCACGAGGGAGCTTCCAGGGGGAAACGCCTGGTATCTTTATAGTCCTGTCGGGTTTCGCCACC
TCTGACTTGAGCGTCGATTTTTGTGATGCTCGTCAGGGGGGCGGAGCCTATGGAAAAACGCCAGCAACGC
GGCCTTTTTACGGTTCCTGGCCTTTTGCTGGCCTTTTGCTCACATGTTCTTTCCTGCGTTATCCCCTGAT
TCTGTGGATAACCGTATTACCGCCTTTGAGTGAGCTGATACCGCTCGCCGCAGCCGAACGACCGAGCGCA
GCGAGTCAGTGAGCGAGGAAGCGGAAGAGCGCCCAATACGCAAACCGCCTCTCCCCGCGCGTTGGCCGAT
TCATTAATGCAGCTGGCACGACAGGTTTCCCGACTGGAAAGCGGGCAGTGAGCGCAACGCAATTAATGTG
AGTTAGCTCACTCATTAGGCACCCCAGGCTTTACACTTTATGCTTCCGGCTCGTATGTTGTGTGGAATTG
TGAGCGGATAACAATTTCACACAGGAAACAGCTATGACCATGATTACGCCAAGCGCGCAATTAACCCTCA
CTAAAGGGAACAAAAGCTGGAGCTGCAAGCTT
Features (pLannotate 1.2.2; 35 found; start..end, strand, type, name):
      3..229     +  promoter       RSV promoter: Rous sarcoma virus enhancer/promoter
    230..410     +  LTR            5' LTR (truncated): truncated 5' long terminal repeat (LTR) from HIV-1
    457..582     +  misc_feature   HIV-1 Ψ: packaging signal of human immunodeficiency virus type 1
    566..929     +  CDS            HIV-1 gag (fragment): gag protein from human immunodeficiency virus 1; gag
   1075..1308    +  misc_feature   RRE: The Rev response element (RRE) of HIV-1 allows for Rev-dependent mRNA export from the nucleus to the cytoplasm.
   1685..1785    +  CDS            Rev (fragment): human immunodeficiency virus 1 (HIV-1) Rev protein; rev; enhances nuclear export of unspliced and incompletely spliced viral mRNAs
   1803..1920    +  misc_feature   cPPT/CTS: central polypurine tract and central termination sequence of HIV-1
   1938..1958    +  protein_bind   attB4: mutant version of attB; core recombination site for the Gateway® BP reaction BP Clonase™
   1978..2189    +  promoter       EF-1α core promoter: core promoter for human elongation factor EF-1α
   2190..2299    +  intron         EF-1α intron A (fragment): intron upstream of the start codon of human EF-1α
   2925..3128    +  intron         EF-1α intron A: truncated intron upstream of the start codon of human EF-1α
   3137..3161    +  protein_bind   attB1: mutant version of attB; recombination site for the Gateway® BP reaction BP Clonase™
   3168..3884    +  CDS            EGFP: EGFP is a basic (constitutively fluorescent) green fluorescent protein published in 1996, derived from Aequorea victoria. It is reported to be a rapidly-maturing weak dimer with moderate acid sensitivity.
   3885..4889    +  CDS            POLB (sequence withheld): DPOLB_HUMAN - Experimental evidence at protein level: Swiss-Prot protein existence level 1. Repair polymerase that plays a key role in base-excision repair. Has 5'-deoxyribose-5-phosphate lyase (dRP lyase) activity that removes the 5' sugar phosphate and also acts as a DNA polymerase that adds one nucleotide to the 3' end of the arising single-nucleotide gap. Conducts 'gap-filling' DNA synthesis in a stepwise distributive fashion rather than in a processive fashion as for other DNA polymerases. From Homo sapiens (Human).
   4899..4952    +  CDS            T2A: 2A peptide from Thosea asigna virus capsid protein Eukaryotic ribosomes fail to insert a peptide bond between the Gly and Pro residues, yielding separate polypeptides.
   4953..6017    +  CDS            SIRT6: SIR6_HUMAN - Also known as SIR2L6. Experimental evidence at protein level: Swiss-Prot protein existence level 1. NAD-dependent protein deacetylase involved in various processes including telomere maintenance and gene expression, and consequently has roles in genomic stability, cell senescence and apoptosis (PubMed:18337721, PubMed:19135889, PubMed:19625767, PubMed:21362626). Has very weak deacetylase activity and can bind NAD(+) in the absence of acetylated substrate (PubMed:21362626). Has deacetylase activity towards histone H3K9Ac and H3K56Ac (PubMed:19625767, PubMed:21362626). Modulates ace
   6021..6045    -  protein_bind   attB2: mutant version of attB; recombination site for the Gateway® BP reaction BP Clonase™
   6063..6651    +  misc_feature   WPRE: woodchuck hepatitis virus posttranscriptional regulatory element
   6682..7181    +  promoter       PGK promoter: mouse phosphoglycerate kinase 1 promoter
   7198..8220    +  CDS            hph: KHYB_ECOLX - Experimental evidence at protein level: Swiss-Prot protein existence level 1. The aminoglycoside phosphotransferases achieve inactivation of their antibiotic substrates by phosphorylation. Only phosphorylates hygromycin and closely related compounds such as demethyl analogs and destomycin. From Escherichia coli.
   8216..8293    +  CDS            nef (fragment): NEF_HV1Z2 - Experimental evidence at protein level: Swiss-Prot protein existence level 1. Extracellular Nef protein targets CD4(+) T-lymphocytes for apoptosis by interacting with CXCR4 surface receptors. From Human immunodeficiency virus type 1 group M subtype D (isolate Z2/CDC-Z34) (HIV-1).
   8295..8528    +  LTR            3' LTR (ΔU3): self-inactivating 3' long terminal repeat (LTR) from HIV-1
   8600..8721    +  polyA_signal   SV40 poly(A) signal: SV40 polyadenylation signal
   8761..8896    +  rep_origin     SV40 ori: SV40 origin of replication
   8917..8935    -  promoter       T7 promoter: promoter for bacteriophage T7 RNA polymerase
   8943..9098    +  CDS            lacZα (fragment): LacZα fragment of β-galactosidase; lacZ fragment
   9103..9531    +  rep_origin     f1 ori (sequence partly withheld): f1 bacteriophage origin of replication; arrow indicates direction of (+) strand synthesis
   9584..9688    +  promoter       AmpR promoter: bla
   9689..10549   +  CDS            AmpR: β-lactamase; bla; confers resistance to ampicillin, carbenicillin, and related antibiotics
  10720..11308   +  rep_origin     ori: high-copy-number ColE1/pMB1/pBR322/pUC origin of replication
  11491..11583   +  CDS            lacI (fragment): lac repressor; lacI; The lac repressor binds to the lac operator to inhibit transcription in E. coli. This inhibition can be relieved by adding lactose or isopropyl-β-D-thiogalactopyranoside (IPTG).
  11596..11617   +  protein_bind   CAP binding site: CAP binding activates transcription in the presence of cAMP. E. coli catabolite activator protein
  11632..11662   +  promoter       lac promoter: promoter for the E. coli lac operon
  11666..11688   +  protein_bind   lac operator (fragment): The lac repressor binds to the lac operator to inhibit transcription in E. coli. This inhibition can be relieved by adding lactose or isopropyl-β-D-thiogalactopyranoside (IPTG). lac repressor encoded by lacI
  11731..11749   +  promoter       T3 promoter: promoter for bacteriophage T3 RNA polymerase
