[The description below was written by a language model from this plasmid's Addgene catalogue record and pLannotate feature annotations shown in this document.]
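Description:
pLV-Hygro-EF1a-EGFP-PolB-T2A-Myc-SIRT6(PAMmut-R65A) is an 11.8 kb third-generation-style, self-inactivating HIV-1 lentiviral expression vector built on a VectorBuilder backbone for stable transgene delivery into mammalian cells. In bacteria it is maintained through a high-copy ColE1/pUC origin with ampicillin resistance, and the backbone also carries f1 and SV40 origins. Viral genomic RNA is driven by an RSV promoter fused to a truncated 5' LTR. It includes the Ψ packaging signal, RRE for Rev-dependent nuclear export, cPPT/CTS, and a ΔU3 3' LTR followed by an SV40 polyadenylation signal.

The payload is a single open reading frame transcribed from the human EF-1α promoter with its intron A. Gateway attB sites flank both the promoter and the coding modules, reflecting how the vector was assembled. EGFP is fused to the N-terminus of human DNA polymerase β (POLB), a base excision repair polymerase. A T2A ribosome-skipping peptide follows, and then human SIRT6, so the two proteins are made separately from one transcript. According to the catalogue entry, SIRT6 carries an N-terminal Myc tag, although the feature table does not annotate this tag separately. SIRT6 also bears an Arg65Ala substitution and a mutation in the PAM site used by a SIRT6 knockout guide RNA, which should make the transgene resistant to Cas9 cutting with that guide. A WPRE downstream enhances transcript expression, and a separate mouse PGK promoter drives the hygromycin phosphotransferase gene for selection of transduced cells.

The design suits re-expression of a SIRT6 point mutant in SIRT6-knockout cells while tracking fluorescent POLB. This fits the associated study of how base excision and single-strand break repair complexes assemble and disassemble.
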