Addgene plasmid #176143: pLV-Hygro-EF1a-EGFP-PolB-T2A-Myc-SIRT6(PAMmut-R65A)
Purpose: EGFP fused the N-terminus of POLB, linked by T2A to N-terminus Myc-tagged SIRT6 with the mutation Arg65Ala, a mutation in the PAM site used by SIRT6-KO gRNA1 & a hygromycin resistance cassette
Depositing lab: Robert Sobol. Depositing organization: University of South Alabama, Mitchell Cancer Institute. Publication: Temporal dynamics of base excision/single-strand break repair protein complex assembly/disassembly are modulated by the PARP/NAD(+)/SIRT6 axis. Koczor CA, Saville KM, Andrews JF, Clark J, Fang Q, Li J, Al-Rahahleh RQ, Ibrahim M, McClellan S, Makarov MV, Migaud ME, Sobol RW. Cell Rep. 2021 Nov 2;37(5):109917. doi: 10.1016/j.celrep.2021.109917. PubMed 34731617.
Backbone
  Vector backbone: Lentivirus
  Backbone manufacturer: VectorBuilder
  Total vector size (bp): 11774
  Vector type: Mammalian Expression, Lentiviral
  Selectable markers: Hygromycin
Growth in bacteria
  Bacterial resistance: Ampicillin, 100 μg/mL
  Growth temperature: 37°C
  Growth strain: NEB Stable
  Copy number: High Copy
Gene/Insert
  Gene/Insert name: PolB-T2A-SIRT6
  Species: H. sapiens (human)
  Insert size (bp): 2853
  Mutation: Mutation in Arg65 to Ala, and a mutation in the PAM site used by SIRT6-KO gRNA1
  Entrez Gene: POLB
  Promoter: EF1A
  Tag / fusion protein: EGFP (N terminal on insert)
  Cloning method: Unknown
  Sequencing primers: 5′ N/A
Resource information
  A portion of this plasmid was derived from a plasmid made by: VectorBuilder
Terms and licenses: Academic/Nonprofit Terms; Industry Terms: Not Available to Industry
How to cite: pLV-Hygro-EF1a-EGFP-PolB-T2A-Myc-SIRT6(PAMmut-R65A) was a gift from Robert Sobol (Addgene plasmid # 176143 ; http://n2t.net/addgene:176143 ; RRID:Addgene_176143)
